>Addgene plasmid #115691 | pLV-PGK-SNAP-MD-OCT4 | depositor full sequence | sequence record 218576 | pLV-PGK-SNAP-MD-OCT4 sequence 8502 bps
AGCTTAATGTAGTCTTATGCAATACTCTTGTAGTCTTGCAACATGGTAACGATGAGTTAGCAACATGCCT
TACAAGGAGAGAAAAAGCACCGTGCATGCCGATTGGTGGAAGTAAGGTGGTACGATCGTGCCTTATTAGG
AAGGCAACAGACGGGTCTGACATGGATTGGACGAACCACTGAATTGCCGCATTGCAGAGATATTGTATTT
AAGTGCCTAGCTCGATACAATAAACGGGTCTCTCTGGTTAGACCAGATCTGAGCCTGGGAGCTCTCTGGC
TAACTAGGGAACCCACTGCTTAAGCCTCAATAAAGCTTGCCTTGAGTGCTTCAAGTAGTGTGTGCCCGTC
TGTTGTGTGACTCTGGTAACTAGAGATCCCTCAGACCCTTTTAGTCAGTGTGGAAAATCTCTAGCAGTGG
CGCCCGAACAGGGACCTGAAAGCGAAAGGGAAACCAGAGCTCTCTCGACGCAGGACTCGGCTTGCTGAAG
CGCGCACGGCAAGAGGCGAGGGGCGGCGACTGGTGAGTACGCCAAAAATTTTGACTAGCGGAGGCTAGAA
GGAGAGAGATGGGTGCGAGAGCGTCAGTATTAAGCGGGGGAGAATTAGATCGCGATGGGAAAAAATTCGG
TTAAGGCCAGGGGGAAAGAAAAAATATAAATTAAAACATATAGTATGGGCAAGCAGGGAGCTAGAACGAT
TCGCAGTTAATCCTGGCCTGTTAGAAACATCAGAAGGCTGTAGACAAATACTGGGACAGCTACAACCATC
CCTTCAGACAGGATCAGAAGAACTTAGATCATTATATAATACAGTAGCAACCCTCTATTGTGTGCATCAA
AGGATAGAGATAAAAGACACCAAGGAAGCTTTAGACAAGATAGAGGAAGAGCAAAACAAAAGTAAGACCA
CCGCACAGCAAGCGGCCGCTGATCTTCAGACCTGGAGGAGGAGATATGAGGGACAATTGGAGAAGTGAAT
TATATAAATATAAAGTAGTAAAAATTGAACCATTAGGAGTAGCACCCACCAAGGCAAAGAGAAGAGTGGT
GCAGAGAGAAAAAAGAGCAGTGGGAATAGGAGCTTTGTTCCTTGGGTTCTTGGGAGCAGCAGGAAGCACT
ATGGGCGCAGCCTCAATGACGCTGACGGTACAGGCCAGACAATTATTGTCTGGTATAGTGCAGCAGCAGA
ACAATTTGCTGAGGGCTATTGAGGCGCAACAGCATCTGTTGCAACTCACAGTCTGGGGCATCAAGCAGCT
CCAGGCAAGAATCCTGGCTGTGGAAAGATACCTAAAGGATCAACAGCTCCTGGGGATTTGGGGTTGCTCT
GGAAAACTCATTTGCACCACTGCTGTGCCTTGGAATGCTAGTTGGAGTAATAAATCTCTGGAACAGATTT
GGAATCACACGACCTGGATGGAGTGGGACAGAGAAATTAACAATTACACAAGCTTAATACACTCCTTAAT
TGAAGAATCGCAAAACCAGCAAGAAAAGAATGAACAAGAATTATTGGAATTAGATAAATGGGCAAGTTTG
TGGAATTGGTTTAACATAACAAATTGGCTGTGGTATATAAAATTATTCATAATGATAGTAGGAGGCTTGG
TAGGTTTAAGAATAGTTTTTGCTGTACTTTCTATAGTGAATAGAGTTAGGCAGGGATATTCACCATTATC
GTTTCAGACCCACCTCCCAACCCCGAGGGGACCCGACAGGCCCGAAGGAATAGAAGAAGAAGGTGGAGAG
AGAGACAGAGACAGATCCATTCGATTAGTGAACGGATCTCGACGGTATCGGTTAACTTTTAAAAGAAAAG
GGGGGATTGGGGGGTACAGTGCAGGGGAAAGAATAGTAGACATAATAGCAACAGACATACAAACTAAAGA
ATTACAAAAACAAATTACAAAAATTCAAAATTTTATCGATCACGAGACTAGCCTCGAGAAGCTTGATATC
GAATTCCCACGGGGTTGGGGTTGCGCCTTTTCCAAGGCAGCCCTGGGTTTGCGCAGGGACGCGGCTGCTC
TGGGCGTGGTTCCGGGAAACGCAGCGGCGCCGACCCTGGGTCTCGCACATTCTTCACGTCCGTTCGCAGC
GTCACCCGGATCTTCGCCGCTACCCTTGTGGGCCCCCCGGCGACGCTTCCTGCTCCGCCCCTAAGTCGGG
AAGGTTCCTTGCGGTTCGCGGCGTGCCGGACGTGACAAACGGAAGCCGCACGTCTCACTAGTACCCTCGC
AGACGGACAGCGCCAGGGAGCAATGGCAGCGCGCCGACCGCGATGGGCTGTGGCCAATAGCGGCTGCTCA
GCGGGGCGCGCCGAGAGCAGCGGCCGGGAAGGGGCGGTGCGGGAGGCGGGGTGTGGGGCGGTAGTGTGGG
CCCTGTTCCTGCCCGCGCGGTGTTCCGCATTCTGCAAGCCTCCGGAGCGCACGTCGGCAGTCGGCTCCCT
CGTTGACCGAATCACCGACCTCTCTCCCCAGGGGGATCCACCGGTATGGACAAAGACTGCGAAATGAAGC
GCACCACCCTGGATAGCCCTCTGGGCAAGCTGGAACTGTCTGGGTGCGAACAGGGCCTGCACCGTATCAT
CTTCCTGGGCAAAGGAACATCTGCCGCCGACGCCGTGGAAGTGCCTGCCCCAGCCGCCGTGCTGGGCGGA
CCAGAGCCACTGATGCAGGCCACCGCCTGGCTCAACGCCTACTTTCACCAGCCTGAGGCCATCGAGGAGT
TCCCTGTGCCAGCCCTGCACCACCCAGTGTTCCAGCAGGAGAGCTTTACCCGCCAGGTGCTGTGGAAACT
GCTGAAAGTGGTGAAGTTCGGAGAGGTCATCAGCTACAGCCACCTGGCCGCCCTGGCCGGCAATCCCGCC
GCCACCGCCGCCGTGAAAACCGCCCTGAGCGGAAATCCCGTGCCCATTCTGATCCCCTGCCACCGGGTGG
TGCAGGGCGACCTGGACGTGGGGGGCTACGAGGGCGGGCTCGCCGTGAAAGAGTGGCTGCTGGCCCACGA
GGGCCACAGACTGGGCAAGCCTGGGCTGGGTTCTAGAGCAGAAAATAAGGCTAAAGTCTCAATGGCCGGC
GCTAAGCGCGTTCCCGTGACCGTAACTGCCGCTTCTAAACCCGGGTTGCGCCCGAGGACTGCTCTTGGAG
ATATTGGCAACAAGGTGTCTGAAGAGCTGCAGGCTCGCGTGCCACTGAAGCGAGAGGCTAAGACGCTGGG
AACTGGAAAGGGTACGGTTAAGGCCCTGCCGAAGCCAGTGGAGAAAGTTCCTGTCTGCGAACCGGCTAGA
ATGGCTGGACACCTGGCTTCAGACTTCGCCTTCTCACCCCCACCAGGTGGGGGTGATGGGTCAGCAGGGC
TGGAGCCGGGCTGGGTGGATCCTCGAACCTGGCTAAGCTTCCAAGGGCCTCCAGGTGGGCCTGGAATCGG
ACCAGGCTCAGAGGTATTGGGGATCTCCCCATGTCCGCCCGCATACGAGTTCTGCGGAGGGATGGCATAC
TGTGGACCTCAGGTTGGACTGGGCCTAGTCCCCCAAGTTGGCGTGGAGACTTTGCAGCCTGAGGGCCAGG
CAGGAGCACGAGTGGAAAGCAACTCAGAGGGAACCTCCTCTGAGCCCTGTGCCGACCGCCCCAATGCCGT
GAAGTTGGAGAAGGTGGAACCAACTCCCGAGGAGTCCCAGGACATGAAAGCCCTGCAGAAGGAGCTAGAA
CAGTTTGCCAAGCTGCTGAAGCAGAAGAGGATCACCTTGGGGTACACCCAGGCCGACGTGGGGCTCACCC
TGGGCGTTCTCTTTGGAAAGGTGTTCAGCCAGACCACCATCTGTCGCTTCGAGGCCTTGCAGCTCAGCCT
TAAGAACATGTGTAAGCTGCGGCCCCTGCTGGAGAAGTGGGTGGAGGAAGCCGACAACAATGAGAACCTT
CAGGAGATATGCAAATCGGAGACCCTGGTGCAGGCCCGGAAGAGAAAGCGAACTAGCATTGAGAACCGTG
TGAGGTGGAGTCTGGAGACCATGTTTCTGAAGTGCCCGAAGCCCTCCCTACAGCAGATCACTCACATCGC
CAATCAGCTTGGGCTAGAGAAGGATGTGGTTCGAGTATGGTTCTGTAACCGGCGCCAGAAGGGCAAAAGA
TCAAGTATTGAGTATTCCCAACGAGAAGAGTATGAGGCTACAGGGACACCTTTCCCAGGGGGGGCTGTAT
CCTTTCCTCTGCCCCCAGGTCCCCACTTTGGCACCCCAGGCTATGGAAGCCCCCACTTCACCACACTCTA
CTCAGTCCCTTTTCCTGAGGGCGAGGCCTTTCCCTCTGTTCCCGTCACTGCTCTGGGCTCTCCCATGCAT
TCAAACTGAGTCGACAATCAACCTCTGGATTACAAAATTTGTGAAAGATTGACTGGTATTCTTAACTATG
TTGCTCCTTTTACGCTATGTGGATACGCTGCTTTAATGCCTTTGTATCATGCTATTGCTTCCCGTATGGC
TTTCATTTTCTCCTCCTTGTATAAATCCTGGTTGCTGTCTCTTTATGAGGAGTTGTGGCCCGTTGTCAGG
CAACGTGGCGTGGTGTGCACTGTGTTTGCTGACGCAACCCCCACTGGTTGGGGCATTGCCACCACCTGTC
AGCTCCTTTCCGGGACTTTCGCTTTCCCCCTCCCTATTGCCACGGCGGAACTCATCGCCGCCTGCCTTGC
CCGCTGCTGGACAGGGGCTCGGCTGTTGGGCACTGACAATTCCGTGGTGTTGTCGGGGAAGCTGACGTCC
TTTCCATGGCTGCTCGCCTGTGTTGCCACCTGGATTCTGCGCGGGACGTCCTTCTGCTACGTCCCTTCGG
CCCTCAATCCAGCGGACCTTCCTTCCCGCGGCCTGCTGCCGGCTCTGCGGCCTCTTCCGCGTCTTCGCCT
TCGCCCTCAGACGAGTCGGATCTCCCTTTGGGCCGCCTCCCCGCCTGGAATTCGAGCTCGGTACCTTTAA
GACCAATGACTTACAAGGCAGCTGTAGATCTTAGCCACTTTTTAAAAGAAAAGGGGGGACTGGAAGGGCT
AATTCACTCCCAACGAAGACAAGATCTGCTTTTTGCTTGTACTGGGTCTCTCTGGTTAGACCAGATCTGA
GCCTGGGAGCTCTCTGGCTAACTAGGGAACCCACTGCTTAAGCCTCAATAAAGCTTGCCTTGAGTGCTTC
AAGTAGTGTGTGCCCGTCTGTTGTGTGACTCTGGTAACTAGAGATCCCTCAGACCCTTTTAGTCAGTGTG
GAAAATCTCTAGCAGTAGTAGTTCATGTCATCTTATTATTCAGTATTTATAACTTGCAAAGAAATGAATA
TCAGAGAGTGAGAGGAACTTGTTTATTGCAGCTTATAATGGTTACAAATAAAGCAATAGCATCACAAATT
TCACAAATAAAGCATTTTTTTCACTGCATTCTAGTTGTGGTTTGTCCAAACTCATCAATGTATCTTATCA
TGTCTGGCTCTAGCTATCCCGCCCCTAACTCCGCCCAGTTCCGCCCATTCTCCGCCCCATGGCTGACTAA
TTTTTTTTATTTATGCAGAGGCCGAGGCCGCCTCGGCCTCTGAGCTATTCCAGAAGTAGTGAGGAGGCTT
TTTTGGAGGCCTAGGCTTTTGCGTCGAGACGTACCCAATTCGCCCTATAGTGAGTCGTATTACGCGCGCT
CACTGGCCGTCGTTTTACAACGTCGTGACTGGGAAAACCCTGGCGTTACCCAACTTAATCGCCTTGCAGC
ACATCCCCCTTTCGCCAGCTGGCGTAATAGCGAAGAGGCCCGCACCGATCGCCCTTCCCAACAGTTGCGC
AGCCTGAATGGCGAATGGCGCG
[124 nt withheld, positions 5833-5956]
C
[91 nt withheld, positions 5958-6048]
A
[49 nt withheld, positions 6050-6098]
CCTTTGACGTTGGAGTCCACGTTCTTT
[37 nt withheld, positions 6126-6162]
ACCCTATCTCGGTCTATTCTTTTGATTTATAAGGGATTTTGCCGATTTCGGCCTATTGGTTAAAAAATGA
GCTGATTTAACAAAAATTTAACGCGAATTTTAACAAAATATTAACGTTTACAATTTCCCAGGTGGCACTT
TTCGGGGAAATGTGCGCGGAACCCCTATTTGTTTATTTTTCTAAATACATTCAAATATGTATCCGCTCAT
GAGACAATAACCCTGATAAATGCTTCAATAATATTGAAAAAGGAAGAGTATGAGTATTCAACATTTCCGT
GTCGCCCTTATTCCCTTTTTTGCGGCATTTTGCCTTCCTGTTTTTGCTCACCCAGAAACGCTGGTGAAAG
TAAAAGATGCTGAAGATCAGTTGGGTGCACGAGTGGGTTACATCGAACTGGATCTCAACAGCGGTAAGAT
CCTTGAGAGTTTTCGCCCCGAAGAACGTTTTCCAATGATGAGCACTTTTAAAGTTCTGCTATGTGGCGCG
GTATTATCCCGTATTGACGCCGGGCAAGAGCAACTCGGTCGCCGCATACACTATTCTCAGAATGACTTGG
TTGAGTACTCACCAGTCACAGAAAAGCATCTTACGGATGGCATGACAGTAAGAGAATTATGCAGTGCTGC
CATAACCATGAGTGATAACACTGCGGCCAACTTACTTCTGACAACGATCGGAGGACCGAAGGAGCTAACC
GCTTTTTTGCACAACATGGGGGATCATGTAACTCGCCTTGATCGTTGGGAACCGGAGCTGAATGAAGCCA
TACCAAACGACGAGCGTGACACCACGATGCCTGTAGCAATGGCAACAACGTTGCGCAAACTATTAACTGG
CGAACTACTTACTCTAGCTTCCCGGCAACAATTAATAGACTGGATGGAGGCGGATAAAGTTGCAGGACCA
CTTCTGCGCTCGGCCCTTCCGGCTGGCTGGTTTATTGCTGATAAATCTGGAGCCGGTGAGCGTGGGTCTC
GCGGTATCATTGCAGCACTGGGGCCAGATGGTAAGCCCTCCCGTATCGTAGTTATCTACACGACGGGGAG
TCAGGCAACTATGGATGAACGAAATAGACAGATCGCTGAGATAGGTGCCTCACTGATTAAGCATTGGTAA
CTGTCAGACCAAGTTTACTCATATATACTTTAGATTGATTTAAAACTTCATTTTTAATTTAAAAGGATCT
AGGTGAAGATCCTTTTTGATAATCTCATGACCAAAATCCCTTAACGTGAGTTTTCGTTCCACTGAGCGTC
AGACCCCGTAGAAAAGATCAAAGGATCTTCTTGAGATCCTTTTTTTCTGCGCGTAATCTGCTGCTTGCAA
ACAAAAAAACCACCGCTACCAGCGGTGGTTTGTTTGCCGGATCAAGAGCTACCAACTCTTTTTCCGAAGG
TAACTGGCTTCAGCAGAGCGCAGATACCAAATACTGTCCTTCTAGTGTAGCCGTAGTTAGGCCACCACTT
CAAGAACTCTGTAGCACCGCCTACATACCTCGCTCTGCTAATCCTGTTACCAGTGGCTGCTGCCAGTGGC
GATAAGTCGTGTCTTACCGGGTTGGACTCAAGACGATAGTTACCGGATAAGGCGCAGCGGTCGGGCTGAA
CGGGGGGTTCGTGCACACAGCCCAGCTTGGAGCGAACGACCTACACCGAACTGAGATACCTACAGCGTGA
GCTATGAGAAAGCGCCACGCTTCCCGAAGGGAGAAAGGCGGACAGGTATCCGGTAAGCGGCAGGGTCGGA
ACAGGAGAGCGCACGAGGGAGCTTCCAGGGGGAAACGCCTGGTATCTTTATAGTCCTGTCGGGTTTCGCC
ACCTCTGACTTGAGCGTCGATTTTTGTGATGCTCGTCAGGGGGGCGGAGCCTATGGAAAAACGCCAGCAA
CGCGGCCTTTTTACGGTTCCTGGCCTTTTGCTGGCCTTTTGCTCACATGTTCTTTCCTGCGTTATCCCCT
GATTCTGTGGATAACCGTATTACCGCCTTTGAGTGAGCTGATACCGCTCGCCGCAGCCGAACGACCGAGC
GCAGCGAGTCAGTGAGCGAGGAAGCGGAAGAGCGCCCAATACGCAAACCGCCTCTCCCCGCGCGTTGGCC
GATTCATTAATGCAGCTGGCACGACAGGTTTCCCGACTGGAAAGCGGGCAGTGAGCGCAACGCAATTAAT
GTGAGTTAGCTCACTCATTAGGCACCCCAGGCTTTACACTTTATGCTTCCGGCTCGTATGTTGTGTGGAA
TTGTGAGCGGATAACAATTTCACACAGGAAACAGCTATGACCATGATTACGCCAAGCGCGCAATTAACCC
TCACTAAAGGGAACAAAAGCTGGAGCTGCA
Features (pLannotate 1.2.2; 28 found; start..end, strand, type, name):
      8..229     +  promoter       RSV promoter: Rous sarcoma virus enhancer/promoter
    236..416     +  LTR            5' LTR (truncated): truncated 5' long terminal repeat (LTR) from HIV-1
    460..585     +  misc_feature   HIV-1 Ψ: packaging signal of human immunodeficiency virus type 1
    569..932     +  CDS            HIV-1 gag (fragment): gag protein from human immunodeficiency virus 1; gag
   1027..1363    +  ncRNA          RRE: Accession: RF00036 - HIV Rev response element
   1688..1788    +  CDS            Rev (fragment): human immunodeficiency virus 1 (HIV-1) Rev protein; rev; enhances nuclear export of unspliced and incompletely spliced viral mRNAs
   1807..1924    +  misc_feature   cPPT/CTS: central polypurine tract and central termination sequence of HIV-1
   1944..1967    -  misc_feature   MCS (fragment): pBluescript multiple cloning site
   1971..2481    +  promoter       hPGK promoter: human phosphoglycerate kinase 1 promoter
   2496..3041    +  CDS            SNAP-tag®: human O6-alkylguanine-DNA-alkyltransferase variant that forms covalent bonds with benzylguanine derivatives fast-reacting variant, optimized for mammalian expression
   3048..3284    +  CDS            Ccnb1 (fragment): CCNB1_MOUSE - Also known as Ccn-2, Ccnb1-rs13, Cycb, Cycb1. Experimental evidence at protein level: Swiss-Prot protein existence level 1. Essential for the control of the cell cycle at the G2/M (mitosis) transition. From Mus musculus (Mouse).
   3291..4346    +  CDS            Pou5f1: PO5F1_MOUSE - Also known as Oct-3, Oct-4, Otf-3, Otf3. Experimental evidence at protein level: Swiss-Prot protein existence level 1. Transcription factor that binds to the octamer motif (5'- ATTTGCAT-3') (PubMed:1972777, PubMed:1690859, PubMed:1967980, PubMed:17525163, PubMed:23376973). Forms a trimeric complex with SOX2 or SOX15 on DNA and controls the expression of a number of genes involved in embryonic development such as YES1, FGF4, UTF1 and ZFP206 (PubMed:15863505, PubMed:17097055, PubMed:17496161, PubMed:19740739). Critical for early embryogenesis and for embryonic stem cell pluripotenc
   4356..4944    +  misc_feature   WPRE: woodchuck hepatitis virus posttranscriptional regulatory element
   4961..5029    +  CDS            nef (fragment): NEF_HV1Z2 - Experimental evidence at protein level: Swiss-Prot protein existence level 1. Extracellular Nef protein targets CD4(+) T-lymphocytes for apoptosis by interacting with CXCR4 surface receptors. From Human immunodeficiency virus type 1 group M subtype D (isolate Z2/CDC-Z34) (HIV-1).
   5031..5264    +  LTR            3' LTR (ΔU3): self-inactivating 3' long terminal repeat (LTR) from HIV-1
   5336..5457    +  polyA_signal   SV40 poly(A) signal: SV40 polyadenylation signal
   5476..5611    +  rep_origin     SV40 ori: SV40 origin of replication
   5644..5662    -  promoter       T7 promoter: promoter for bacteriophage T7 RNA polymerase
   5670..5825    +  CDS            lacZα (fragment): LacZα fragment of β-galactosidase; lacZ fragment
   5833..6288    +  rep_origin     f1 ori (sequence partly withheld): f1 bacteriophage origin of replication; arrow indicates direction of (+) strand synthesis
   6317..6421    +  promoter       AmpR promoter: bla
   6422..7282    +  CDS            AmpR: β-lactamase; bla; confers resistance to ampicillin, carbenicillin, and related antibiotics
   7453..8041    +  rep_origin     ori: high-copy-number ColE1/pMB1/pBR322/pUC origin of replication
   8224..8316    +  CDS            lacI (fragment): lac repressor; lacI; The lac repressor binds to the lac operator to inhibit transcription in E. coli. This inhibition can be relieved by adding lactose or isopropyl-β-D-thiogalactopyranoside (IPTG).
   8329..8350    +  protein_bind   CAP binding site: CAP binding activates transcription in the presence of cAMP. E. coli catabolite activator protein
   8365..8395    +  promoter       lac promoter: promoter for the E. coli lac operon
   8403..8419    +  protein_bind   lac operator: The lac repressor binds to the lac operator to inhibit transcription in E. coli. This inhibition can be relieved by adding lactose or isopropyl-β-D-thiogalactopyranoside (IPTG). lac repressor encoded by lacI
   8464..8482    +  promoter       T3 promoter: promoter for bacteriophage T3 RNA polymerase
