>Addgene plasmid #115691 | pLV-PGK-SNAP-MD-OCT4 | addgene full sequence | sequence record 222649 | Addgene NGS Result
CCAATACGCAAACCGCCTCTCCCCGCGCGTTGGCCGATTCATTAATGCAGCTGGCACGACAGGTTTCCCG
ACTGGAAAGCGGGCAGTGAGCGCAACGCAATTAATGTGAGTTAGCTCACTCATTAGGCACCCCAGGCTTT
ACACTTTATGCTTCCGGCTCGTATGTTGTGTGGAATTGTGAGCGGATAACAATTTCACACAGGAAACAGC
TATGACCATGATTACGCCAAGCGCGCAATTAACCCTCACTAAAGGGAACAAAAGCTGGAGCTGCAAGCTT
AATGTAGTCTTATGCAATACTCTTGTAGTCTTGCAACATGGTAACGATGAGTTAGCAACATGCCTTACAA
GGAGAGAAAAAGCACCGTGCATGCCGATTGGTGGAAGTAAGGTGGTACGATCGTGCCTTATTAGGAAGGC
AACAGACGGGTCTGACATGGATTGGACGAACCACTGAATTGCCGCATTGCAGAGATATTGTATTTAAGTG
CCTAGCTCGATACATAAACGGGTCTCTCTGGTTAGACCAGATCTGAGCCTGGGAGCTCTCTGGCTAACTA
GGGAACCCACTGCTTAAGCCTCAATAAAGCTTGCCTTGAGTGCTTCAAGTAGTGTGTGCCCGTCTGTTGT
GTGACTCTGGTAACTAGAGATCCCTCAGACCCTTTTAGTCAGTGTGGAAAATCTCTAGCAGTGGCGCCCG
AACAGGGACTTGAAAGCGAAAGGGAAACCAGAGGAGCTCTCTCGACGCAGGACTCGGCTTGCTGAAGCGC
GCACGGCAAGAGGCGAGGGGCGGCGACTGGTGAGTACGCCAAAAATTTTGACTAGCGGAGGCTAGAAGGA
GAGAGATGGGTGCGAGAGCGTCAGTATTAAGCGGGGGAGAATTAGATCGCGATGGGAAAAAATTCGGTTA
AGGCCAGGGGGAAAGAAAAAATATAAATTAAAACATATAGTATGGGCAAGCAGGGAGCTAGAACGATTCG
CAGTTAATCCTGGCCTGTTAGAAACATCAGAAGGCTGTAGACAAATACTGGGACAGCTACAACCATCCCT
TCAGACAGGATCAGAAGAACTTAGATCATTATATAATACAGTAGCAACCCTCTATTGTGTGCATCAAAGG
ATAGAGATAAAAGACACCAAGGAAGCTTTAGACAAGATAGAGGAAGAGCAAAACAAAAGTAAGACCACCG
CACAGCAAGCGGCCGCTGATCTTCAGACCTGGAGGAGGAGATATGAGGGACAATTGGAGAAGTGAATTAT
ATAAATATAAAGTAGTAAAAATTGAACCATTAGGAGTAGCACCCACCAAGGCAAAGAGAAGAGTGGTGCA
GAGAGAAAAAAGAGCAGTGGGAATAGGAGCTTTGTTCCTTGGGTTCTTGGGAGCAGCAGGAAGCACTATG
GGCGCAGCGTCAATGACGCTGACGGTACAGGCCAGACAATTATTGTCTGGTATAGTGCAGCAGCAGAACA
ATTTGCTGAGGGCTATTGAGGCGCAACAGCATCTGTTGCAACTCACAGTCTGGGGCATCAAGCAGCTCCA
GGCAAGAATCCTGGCTGTGGAAAGATACCTAAAGGATCAACAGCTCCTGGGGATTTGGGGTTGCTCTGGA
AAACTCATTTGCACCACTGCTGTGCCTTGGAATGCTAGTTGGAGTAATAAATCTCTGGAACAGATTTGGA
ATCACACGACCTGGATGGAGTGGGACAGAGAAATTAACAATTACACAAGCTTAATACACTCCTTAATTGA
AGAATCGCAAAACCAGCAAGAAAAGAATGAACAAGAATTATTGGAATTAGATAAATGGGCAAGTTTGTGG
AATTGGTTTAACATAACAAATTGGCTGTGGTATATAAAATTATTCATAATGATAGTAGGAGGCTTGGTAG
GTTTAAGAATAGTTTTTGCTGTACTTTCTATAGTGAATAGAGTTAGGCAGGGATATTCACCATTATCGTT
TCAGACCCACCTCCCAACCCCGAGGGGACCCGACAGGCCCGAAGGAATAGAAGAAGAAGGTGGAGAGAGA
GACAGAGACAGATCCATTCGATTAGTGAACGGATCTCGACGGTATCGGTTAACTTTTAAAAGAAAAGGGG
GGATTGGGGGGTACAGTGCAGGGGAAAGAATAGTAGACATAATAGCAACAGACATACAAACTAAAGAATT
ACAAAAACAAATTACAAAAATTCAAAATTTTATCGATCACGAGACTAGCCTCGAGAAGCTTGATATCGAA
TTCCACGGGGTTGGGGTTGCGCCTTTTCCAAGGCAGCCCTGGGTTTGCGCAGGGACGCGGCTGCTCTGGG
CGTGGTTCCGGGAAACGCAGCGGCGCCGACCCTGGGTCTCGCACATTCTTCACGTCCGTTCGCAGCGTCA
CCCGGATCTTCGCCGCTACCCTTGTGGGCCCCCCGGCGACGCTTCCTGCTCCGCCCCTAAGTCGGGAAGG
TTCCTTGCGGTTCGCGGCGTGCCGGACGTGACAAACGGAAGCCGCACGTCTCACTAGTACCCTCGCAGAC
GGACAGCGCCAGGGAGCAATGGCAGCGCGCCGACCGCGATGGGCTGTGGCCAATAGCGGCTGCTCAGCAG
GGCGCGCCGAGAGCAGCGGCCGGGAAGGGGCGGTGCGGGAGGCGGGGTGTGGGGCGGTAGTGTGGGCCCT
GTTCCTGCCCGCGCGGTGTTCCGCATTCTGCAAGCCTCCGGAGCGCACGTCGGCAGTCGGCTCCCTCGTT
GACCGAATCACCGACCTCTCTCCCCAGGGGGATCCACCGGTATGGACAAAGACTGCGAAATGAAGCGCAC
CACCCTGGATAGCCCTCTGGGCAAGCTGGAACTGTCTGGGTGCGAACAGGGCCTGCACCGTATCATCTTC
CTGGGCAAAGGAACATCTGCCGCCGACGCCGTGGAAGTGCCTGCCCCAGCCGCCGTGCTGGGCGGACCAG
AGCCACTGATGCAGGCCACCGCCTGGCTCAACGCCTACTTTCACCAGCCTGAGGCCATCGAGGAGTTCCC
TGTGCCAGCCCTGCACCACCCAGTGTTCCAGCAGGAGAGCTTTACCCGCCAGGTGCTGTGGAAACTGCTG
AAAGTGGTGAAGTTCGGAGAGGTCATCAGCTACAGCCACCTGGCCGCCCTGGCCGGCAATCCCGCCGCCA
CCGCCGCCGTGAAAACCGCCCTGAGCGGAAATCCCGTGCCCATTCTGATCCCCTGCCACCGGGTGGTGCA
GGGCGACCTGGACGTGGGGGGCTACGAGGGCGGGCTCGCCGTGAAAGAGTGGCTGCTGGCCCACGAGGGC
CACAGACTGGGCAAGCCTGGGCTGGGTTCTAGAGCAGAAAATAAGGCTAAAGTCTCAATGGCCGGCGCTA
AGCGCGTTCCCGTGACCGTAACTGCCGCTTCTAAACCCGGGTTGCGCCCGAGGACTGCTCTTGGAGATAT
TGGCAACAAGGTGTCTGAAGAGCTGCAGGCTCGCGTGCCACTGAAGCGAGAGGCTAAGACGCTGGGAACT
GGAAAGGGTACGGTTAAGGCCCTGCCGAAGCCAGTGGAGAAAGTTCCTGTCTGCGAACCGGCTAGAATGG
CTGGACACCTGGCTTCAGACTTCGCCTTCTCACCCCCACCAGGTGGGGGTGATGGGTCAGCAGGGCTGGA
GCCGGGCTGGGTGGATCCTCGAACCTGGCTAAGCTTCCAAGGGCCTCCAGGTGGGCCTGGAATCGGACCA
GGCTCAGAGGTATTGGGGATCTCCCCATGTCCGCCCGCATACGAGTTCTGCGGAGGGATGGCATACTGTG
GACCTCAGGTTGGACTGGGCCTAGTCCCCCAAGTTGGCGTGGAGACTTTGCAGCCTGAGGGCCAGGCAGG
AGCACGAGTGGAAAGCAACTCAGAGGGAACCTCCTCTGAGCCCTGTGCCGACCGCCCCAATGCCGTGAAG
TTGGAGAAGGTGGAACCAACTCCCGAGGAGTCCCAGGACATGAAAGCCCTGCAGAAGGAGCTAGAACAGT
TTGCCAAGCTGCTGAAGCAGAAGAGGATCACCTTGGGGTACACCCAGGCCGACGTGGGGCTCACCCTGGG
CGTTCTCTTTGGAAAGGTGTTCAGCCAGACCACCATCTGTCGCTTCGAGGCCTTGCAGCTCAGCCTTAAG
AACATGTGTAAGCTGCGGCCCCTGCTGGAGAAGTGGGTGGAGGAAGCCGACAACAATGAGAACCTTCAGG
AGATATGCAAATCGGAGACCCTGGTGCAGGCCCGGAAGAGAAAGCGAACTAGCATTGAGAACCGTGTGAG
GTGGAGTCTGGAGACCATGTTTCTGAAGTGCCCGAAGCCCTCCCTACAGCAGATCACTCACATCGCCAAT
CAGCTTGGGCTAGAGAAGGATGTGGTTCGAGTATGGTTCTGTAACCGGCGCCAGAAGGGCAAAAGATCAA
GTATTGAGTATTCCCAACGAGAAGAGTATGAGGCTACAGGGACACCTTTCCCAGGGGGGGCTGTATCCTT
TCCTCTGCCCCCAGGTCCCCACTTTGGCACCCCAGGCTATGGAAGCCCCCACTTCACCACACTCTACTCA
GTCCCTTTTCCTGAGGGCGAGGCCTTTCCCTCTGTTCCCGTCACTGCTCTGGGCTCTCCCATGCATTCAA
ACTGAGTCGACAATCAACCTCTGGATTACAAAATTTGTGAAAGATTGACTGGTATTCTTAACTATGTTGC
TCCTTTTACGCTATGTGGATACGCTGCTTTAATGCCTTTGTATCATGCTATTGCTTCCCGTATGGCTTTC
ATTTTCTCCTCCTTGTATAAATCCTGGTTGCTGTCTCTTTATGAGGAGTTGTGGCCCGTTGTCAGGCAAC
GTGGCGTGGTGTGCACTGTGTTTGCTGACGCAACCCCCACTGGTTGGGGCATTGCCACCACCTGTCAGCT
CCTTTCCGGGACTTTCGCTTTCCCCCTCCCTATTGCCACGGCGGAACTCATCGCCGCCTGCCTTGCCCGC
TGCTGGACAGGGGCTCGGCTGTTGGGCACTGACAATTCCGTGGTGTTGTCGGGGAAGCTGACGTCCTTTC
CATGGCTGCTCGCCTGTGTTGCCACCTGGATTCTGCGCGGGACGTCCTTCTGCTACGTCCCTTCGGCCCT
CAATCCAGCGGACCTTCCTTCCCGCGGCCTGCTGCCGGCTCTGCGGCCTCTTCCGCGTCTTCGCCTTCGC
CCTCAGACGAGTCGGATCTCCCTTTGGGCCGCCTCCCCGCCTGGAATTCGAGCTCGGTACCTTTAAGACC
AATGACTTACAAGGCAGCTGTAGATCTTAGCCACTTTTTAAAAGAAAAGGGGGGACTGGAAGGGCTAATT
CACTCCCAACGAAGACAAGATCTGCTTTTTGCTTGTACTGGGTCTCTCTGGTTAGACCAGATCTGAGCCT
GGGAGCTCTCTGGCTAACTAGGGAACCCACTGCTTAAGCCTCAATAAAGCTTGCCTTGAGTGCTTCAAGT
AGTGTGTGCCCGTCTGTTGTGTGACTCTGGTAACTAGAGATCCCTCAGACCCTTTTAGTCAGTGTGGAAA
ATCTCTAGCAGTAGTAGTTCATGTCATCTTATTATTCAGTATTTATAACTTGCAAAGAAATGAATATCAG
AGAGTGAGAGGAACTTGTTTATTGCAGCTTATAATGGTTACAAATAAAGCAATAGCATCACAAATTTCAC
AAATAAAGCATTTTTTTCACTGCATTCTAGTTGTGGTTTGTCCAAACTCATCAATGTATCTTATCATGTC
TGGCTCTAGCTATCCCGCCCCTAACTCCGCCCATCCCGCCCCTAACTCCGCCCAGTTCCGCCCATTCTCC
GCCCCATGGCTGACTAATTTTTTTTATTTATGCAGAGGCCGAGGCCGCCTCGGCCTCTGAGCTATTCCAG
AAGTAGTGAGGAGGCTTTTTTGGAGGCCTAGGGACGTACCCAATTCGCCCTATAGTGAGTCGTATTACGC
GCGCTCACTGGCCGTCGTTTTACAACGTCGTGACTGGGAAAACCCTGGCGTTACCCAACTTAATCGCCTT
GCAGCACATCCCCCTTTCGCCAGCTGGCGTAATAGCGAAGAGGCCCGCACCGATCGCCCTTCCCAACAGT
TGCGCAGCCTGAATGGCGAATGGG
[124 nt withheld, positions 6115-6238]
C
[91 nt withheld, positions 6240-6330]
A
[49 nt withheld, positions 6332-6380]
CCTTTGACGTTGGAGTCCACGTTCTTT
[37 nt withheld, positions 6408-6444]
ACCCTATCTCGGTCTATTCTTTTGATTTATAAGGGATTTTGCCGATTTCGGCCTATTGGTTAAAAAATGA
GCTGATTTAACAAAAATTTAACGCGAATTTTAACAAAATATTAACGCTTACAATTTAGGTGGCACTTTTC
GGGGAAATGTGCGCGGAACCCCTATTTGTTTATTTTTCTAAATACATTCAAATATGTATCCGCTCATGAG
ACAATAACCCTGATAAATGCTTCAATAATATTGAAAAAGGAAGAGTATGAGTATTCAACATTTCCGTGTC
GCCCTTATTCCCTTTTTTGCGGCATTTTGCCTTCCTGTTTTTGCTCACCCAGAAACGCTGGTGAAAGTAA
AAGATGCTGAAGATCAGTTGGGTGCACGAGTGGGTTACATCGAACTGGATCTCAACAGCGGTAAGATCCT
TGAGAGTTTTCGCCCCGAAGAACGTTTTCCAATGATGAGCACTTTTAAAGTTCTGCTATGTGGCGCGGTA
TTATCCCGTATTGACGCCGGGCAAGAGCAACTCGGTCGCCGCATACACTATTCTCAGAATGACTTGGTTG
AGTACTCACCAGTCACAGAAAAGCATCTTACGGATGGCATGACAGTAAGAGAATTATGCAGTGCTGCCAT
AACCATGAGTGATAACACTGCGGCCAACTTACTTCTGACAACGATCGGAGGACCGAAGGAGCTAACCGCT
TTTTTGCACAACATGGGGGATCATGTAACTCGCCTTGATCGTTGGGAACCGGAGCTGAATGAAGCCATAC
CAAACGACGAGCGTGACACCACGATGCCTGTAGCAATGGCAACAACGTTGCGCAAACTATTAACTGGCGA
ACTACTTACTCTAGCTTCCCGGCAACAATTAATAGACTGGATGGAGGCGGATAAAGTTGCAGGACCACTT
CTGCGCTCGGCCCTTCCGGCTGGCTGGTTTATTGCTGATAAATCTGGAGCCGGTGAGCGTGGGTCTCGCG
GTATCATTGCAGCACTGGGGCCAGATGGTAAGCCCTCCCGTATCGTAGTTATCTACACGACGGGGAGTCA
GGCAACTATGGATGAACGAAATAGACAGATCGCTGAGATAGGTGCCTCACTGATTAAGCATTGGTAACTG
TCAGACCAAGTTTACTCATATATACTTTAGATTGATTTAAAACTTCATTTTTAATTTAAAAGGATCTAGG
TGAAGATCCTTTTTGATAATCTCATGACCAAAATCCCTTAACGTGAGTTTTCGTTCCACTGAGCGTCAGA
CCCCGTAGAAAAGATCAAAGGATCTTCTTGAGATCCTTTTTTTCTGCGCGTAATCTGCTGCTTGCAAACA
AAAAAACCACCGCTACCAGCGGTGGTTTGTTTGCCGGATCAAGAGCTACCAACTCTTTTTCCGAAGGTAA
CTGGCTTCAGCAGAGCGCAGATACCAAATACTGTTCTTCTAGTGTAGCCGTAGTTAGGCCACCACTTCAA
GAACTCTGTAGCACCGCCTACATACCTCGCTCTGCTAATCCTGTTACCAGTGGCTGCTGCCAGTGGCGAT
AAGTCGTGTCTTACCGGGTTGGACTCAAGACGATAGTTACCGGATAAGGCGCAGCGGTCGGGCTGAACGG
GGGGTTCGTGCACACAGCCCAGCTTGGAGCGAACGACCTACACCGAACTGAGATACCTACAGCGTGAGCT
ATGAGAAAGCGCCACGCTTCCCGAAGGGAGAAAGGCGGACAGGTATCCGGTAAGCGGCAGGGTCGGAACA
GGAGAGCGCACGAGGGAGCTTCCAGGGGGAAACGCCTGGTATCTTTATAGTCCTGTCGGGTTTCGCCACC
TCTGACTTGAGCGTCGATTTTTGTGATGCTCGTCAGGGGGGCGGAGCCTATGGAAAAACGCCAGCAACGC
GGCCTTTTTACGGTTCCTGGCCTTTTGCTGGCCTTTTGCTCACATGTTCTTTCCTGCGTTATCCCCTGAT
TCTGTGGATAACCGTATTACCGCCTTTGAGTGAGCTGATACCGCTCGCCGCAGCCGAACGACCGAGCGCA
GCGAGTCAGTGAGCGAGGAAGCGGAAGAGCGC
Features (pLannotate 1.2.2; 28 found; start..end, strand, type, name):
    102..123     +  protein_bind   CAP binding site: CAP binding activates transcription in the presence of cAMP. E. coli catabolite activator protein
    138..168     +  promoter       lac promoter: promoter for the E. coli lac operon
    176..192     +  protein_bind   lac operator: The lac repressor binds to the lac operator to inhibit transcription in E. coli. This inhibition can be relieved by adding lactose or isopropyl-β-D-thiogalactopyranoside (IPTG). lac repressor encoded by lacI
    237..255     +  promoter       T3 promoter: promoter for bacteriophage T3 RNA polymerase
    283..509     +  promoter       RSV promoter: Rous sarcoma virus enhancer/promoter
    510..690     +  LTR            5' LTR (truncated): truncated 5' long terminal repeat (LTR) from HIV-1
    737..862     +  misc_feature   HIV-1 Ψ: packaging signal of human immunodeficiency virus type 1
    846..1209    +  CDS            HIV-1 gag (fragment): gag protein from human immunodeficiency virus 1; gag
   1355..1588    +  misc_feature   RRE: The Rev response element (RRE) of HIV-1 allows for Rev-dependent mRNA export from the nucleus to the cytoplasm.
   1965..2065    +  CDS            Rev (fragment): human immunodeficiency virus 1 (HIV-1) Rev protein; rev; enhances nuclear export of unspliced and incompletely spliced viral mRNAs
   2084..2201    +  misc_feature   cPPT/CTS: central polypurine tract and central termination sequence of HIV-1
   2221..2244    -  misc_feature   MCS (fragment): pBluescript multiple cloning site
   2247..2757    +  promoter       hPGK promoter: human phosphoglycerate kinase 1 promoter
   2772..3317    +  CDS            SNAP-tag®: human O6-alkylguanine-DNA-alkyltransferase variant that forms covalent bonds with benzylguanine derivatives fast-reacting variant, optimized for mammalian expression
   3324..3560    +  CDS            Ccnb1 (fragment): CCNB1_MOUSE - Also known as Ccn-2, Ccnb1-rs13, Cycb, Cycb1. Experimental evidence at protein level: Swiss-Prot protein existence level 1. Essential for the control of the cell cycle at the G2/M (mitosis) transition. From Mus musculus (Mouse).
   3567..4622    +  CDS            Pou5f1: PO5F1_MOUSE - Also known as Oct-3, Oct-4, Otf-3, Otf3. Experimental evidence at protein level: Swiss-Prot protein existence level 1. Transcription factor that binds to the octamer motif (5'- ATTTGCAT-3') (PubMed:1972777, PubMed:1690859, PubMed:1967980, PubMed:17525163, PubMed:23376973). Forms a trimeric complex with SOX2 or SOX15 on DNA and controls the expression of a number of genes involved in embryonic development such as YES1, FGF4, UTF1 and ZFP206 (PubMed:15863505, PubMed:17097055, PubMed:17496161, PubMed:19740739). Critical for early embryogenesis and for embryonic stem cell pluripotenc
   4632..5220    +  misc_feature   WPRE: woodchuck hepatitis virus posttranscriptional regulatory element
   5237..5305    +  CDS            nef (fragment): NEF_HV1Z2 - Experimental evidence at protein level: Swiss-Prot protein existence level 1. Extracellular Nef protein targets CD4(+) T-lymphocytes for apoptosis by interacting with CXCR4 surface receptors. From Human immunodeficiency virus type 1 group M subtype D (isolate Z2/CDC-Z34) (HIV-1).
   5307..5540    +  LTR            3' LTR (ΔU3): self-inactivating 3' long terminal repeat (LTR) from HIV-1
   5612..5733    +  polyA_signal   SV40 poly(A) signal: SV40 polyadenylation signal
   5773..5908    +  rep_origin     SV40 ori: SV40 origin of replication
   5929..5947    -  promoter       T7 promoter: promoter for bacteriophage T7 RNA polymerase
   5955..6110    +  CDS            lacZα (fragment): LacZα fragment of β-galactosidase; lacZ fragment
   6115..6543    +  rep_origin     f1 ori (sequence partly withheld): f1 bacteriophage origin of replication; arrow indicates direction of (+) strand synthesis
   6596..6700    +  promoter       AmpR promoter: bla
   6701..7561    +  CDS            AmpR: β-lactamase; bla; confers resistance to ampicillin, carbenicillin, and related antibiotics
   7732..8320    +  rep_origin     ori: high-copy-number ColE1/pMB1/pBR322/pUC origin of replication
   8503..89      +  CDS            lacI (fragment) (across the origin): lac repressor; lacI; The lac repressor binds to the lac operator to inhibit transcription in E. coli. This inhibition can be relieved by adding lactose or isopropyl-β-D-thiogalactopyranoside (IPTG).
