[The description below was written by a language model from this plasmid's Addgene catalogue record and pLannotate feature annotations shown in this document.]
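Description:
pLV-PGK-SNAP-MD-OCT4 is a lentiviral transfer plasmid of about 8.5 kb, built on a pLV backbone, for constitutive expression of a tagged, cell-cycle-regulated form of mouse OCT4 (Pou5f1). It is maintained in E. coli through a high-copy ColE1/pUC-type origin with ampicillin selection (AmpR), and it retains pBluescript-derived remnants such as an f1 origin, lac promoter/operator, lacZα and lacI fragments, and T3/T7 promoters. The viral portion has a third-generation, self-inactivating layout. An RSV promoter replaces the U3 region of a truncated HIV-1 5' LTR to drive genomic RNA synthesis in packaging cells. This is followed by the Ψ packaging signal with a gag fragment, the RRE for Rev-dependent nuclear export, the cPPT/CTS, and a ΔU3 3' LTR. An SV40 poly(A) signal and SV40 origin lie downstream of the 3' LTR. No mammalian selection marker or separate fluorescent reporter is annotated.

The payload is a single fusion open reading frame driven by the human PGK promoter and followed by a WPRE, which enhances transcript stability and expression. It consists of an N-terminal SNAP-tag, a fragment of mouse cyclin B1 (Ccnb1) that serves as the mitotic degron (MD), and the full Pou5f1 coding sequence. The SNAP-tag allows covalent labelling with benzylguanine-based dyes for imaging or quantification. The cyclin B1 fragment is intended to trigger degradation of the fusion around mitosis, so that OCT4 is depleted at that stage of the cell cycle. The associated study concerns regulation of chromatin accessibility by pluripotency transcription factors across the cell cycle. The depositor and repository sequences differ by only a few bases and show the same feature set.
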