Addgene plasmid #115691: pLV-PGK-SNAP-MD-OCT4
Purpose: Constitutive expression of an OCT4 (Pou5f1) protein tagged with SNAP-tag and a mitotic degron (MD)
Depositing lab: David Suter. Depositing organization: Swiss Federal Institute of Technology (EPFL). Publication: Dynamic regulation of chromatin accessibility by pluripotency transcription factors across the cell cycle. Friman ET, Deluz C, Meireles-Filho AC, Govindan S, Gardeux V, Deplancke B, Suter DM. Elife. 2019 Dec 3;8. pii: 50087. doi: 10.7554/eLife.50087. PubMed 31794382.
Backbone
  Vector backbone: pLV
  Vector type: Lentiviral
Growth in bacteria
  Bacterial resistance: Ampicillin, 100 μg/mL
  Growth temperature: 30°C
  Growth strain: NEB Stable
  Copy number: Unknown
Gene/Insert
  Gene/Insert name: SNAP-MD-OCT4
  Species: Synthetic
  Insert size (bp): 1854
  Cloning method: Unknown
  Sequencing primers: 5′ Unknown
Terms and licenses: Academic/Nonprofit Terms; Industry Terms: Not Available to Industry
How to cite: pLV-PGK-SNAP-MD-OCT4 was a gift from David Suter (Addgene plasmid # 115691 ; http://n2t.net/addgene:115691 ; RRID:Addgene_115691)
